>Addgene plasmid #139518 | pDEST-PB-R4R3 | addgene full sequence | sequence record 274611 | Addgene NGS Result
AAATTGTAAGCGTTAATATTTTGTTAAAATTCGCGTTAAATTTTTGTTAAATCAGCTCATTTTTTAACCA
ATAGGCCGAAATCGGCAAAATCCCTTATAAATCAAAAGAATAGACCGAGATAGGGT
[37 nt withheld, positions 127-163]
AAAGAACGTGGACTCCAACGTCAAAGG
[49 nt withheld, positions 191-239]
T
[91 nt withheld, positions 241-331]
G
[124 nt withheld, positions 333-456]
CCCATTCGCCATTCAGGCTGCGCAACTGTTGGGAAGGGCGATCGGTGCGGGCCTCTTCGCTATTACGCCA
GCTGGCGAAAGGGGGATGTGCTGCAAGGCGATTAAGTTGGGTAACGCCAGGGTTTTCCCAGTCACGACGT
TGTAAAACGACGGCCAGTGAATTGTAATACGACTCACTATAGGGCGAATTGGAGCTCGGTATTCACGACA
GCAGGCTGAATAATAAAAAAATTAGAAACTATTATTTAACCCTAGAAAGATAATCATATTGTGACGTACG
TTAAAGATAATCATGCGTAAAATTGACGCATGTGTTTTATCGGTCTGTATATCGAGGTTTATTTATTAAT
TTGAATAGATATTAAGTTTTATTATATTTACACTTACATACTAATAATAAATTCAACAAACAATTTATTT
ATGTTTATTTATTTATTAAAAAAAAACAAAAACTCAAAATTTCTTCTATAAAGTAACAAAACTTTTAAAC
ATTCTCTCTTTTACAAAAATAAACTTATTTTGTACTTTAAAAACAGTCATGTTGTATTATAAAATAAGTA
ATTAGCTTAACCTATACATAATAGAAACAAATTATACTTATTAGTCAGTCAGAAACAACTTTGGCACATA
TCAATATTATGCTCTCGTTAATTAACTCGAGGTAAAACGACGGCCAGTGAATTATCAACTATGTATAATA
AAGTTGAACGAGAAACGTAAAATGATATAAATATCAATATATTAAATTAGATTTTGCATAAAAAACAGAC
TACATAATACTGTAAAACACAACATATCCAGTCACTATGGCGGCCGTAAGTTGGCAGCATCACCCGACGC
ACTTTGCGCCGAATAAATACCTGTGACGGAAGATCACTTCGCAGAATAAATAAATCCTGGTGTCCCTGTT
GATACCGGGAAGCCCTGGGCCAACTTTTGGCGAAAATGAGACGTTGATCGGCACGTAAGAGGTTCCAACT
TTCACCATAATGAAATAAGATCACTACCGGGCGTATTTTTTGAGTTATCGAGATTTTCAGGAGCTAAGGA
AGCTAAAATGGAGAAAAAAATCACTGGATATACCACCGTTGATATATCCCAATGGCATCGTAAAGAACAT
TTTGAGGCATTTCAGTCAGTTGCTCAATGTACCTATAACCAGACCGTTCAGCTGGATATTACGGCCTTTT
TAAAGACCGTAAAGAAAAATAAGCACAAGTTTTATCCGGCCTTTATTCACATTCTTGCCCGCCTGATGAA
TGCTCATCCGGAATTCCGTATGGCAATGAAAGACGGTGAGCTGGTGATATGGGATAGTGTTCACCCTTGT
TACACCGTTTTCCATGAGCAAACTGAAACGTTTTCATCGCTCTGGAGTGAATACCACGACGATTTCCGGC
AGTTTCTACACATATATTCGCAAGATGTGGCGTGTTACGGTGAAAACCTGGCCTATTTCCCTAAAGGGTT
TATTGAGAATATGTTTTTCGTCTCAGCCAATCCCTGGGTGAGTTTCACCAGTTTTGATTTAAACGTGGCC
AATATGGACAACTTCTTCGCCCCCGTTTTCACCATGGGCAAATATTATACGCAAGGCGACAAGGTGCTGA
TGCCGCTGGCGATTCAGGTTCATCATGCCGTTTGTGATGGCTTCCATGTCGGCAGAATGCTTAATGAATT
ACAACAGTACTGCGATGAGTGGCAGGGGGGGCGTAAACGCCGCGTGGATCCGGCTTACTAAAAGCCAGAT
AACAGTATGCGTATTTGCGCGCTGATTTTTGCGGTATAAGAATATATACTGATATGTATACCCGAAGTAT
GTCAAAAAGAGGTATGCTATGAAGCAGCGTATTACAGTGACAGTTGACAGCGACAGCTATCAGTTGCTCA
AGGCATATATGATGTCAATATCTCCGGTCTGGTAAGCACAACCATGCAGAATGAAGCCCGTCGTCTGCGT
GCCGAACGCTGGAAAGCGGAAAATCAGGAAGGGATGGCTGAGGTCGCCCGGTTTATTGAAATGAACGGCT
CTTTTGCTGACGAGAACAGGGGCTGGTGAAATGCAGTTTAAGGTTTACACCTATAAAAGAGAGAGCCGTT
ATCGTCTGTTTGTGGATGTACAGAGTGATATTATTGACACGCCCGGGCGACGGATGGTGATCCCCCTGGC
CAGTGCACGTCTGCTGTCAGATAAAGTCTCCCGTGAACTTTACCCGGTGGTGCATATCGGGGATGAAAGC
TGGCGCATGATGACCACCGATATGGCCAGTGTGCCGGTCTCCGTTATCGGGGAAGAAGTGGCTGATCTCA
GCCACCGCGAAAATGACATCAAAAACGCCATTAACCTGATGTTCTGGGGAATATAAATGTCAGGCTCCCT
TATACACAGCCAGTCTGCAGGTCGATACAGTAGAAATTACAGAAACTTTATCACGTTTAGTAAGTATAGA
GGCTGAAAATCCAGATGAAGCCGAACGACTTGTAAGAGAAAAGTATAAGAGTTGTGAAATTGTTCTTGAT
GCAGATGATTTTCAGGACTATGACACTAGCGTATATGAATAGGTAGATGTTTTTATTTTGTCACACAAAA
AAGAGGCTCGCACCTCTTTTTCTTATTTCTTTTTATGATTTAATACGGCATTGAGGACAATAGCGAGTAG
GCTGGATACGACGATTCCGTTTGAGAAGAACATTTGGAAGGCTGTCGGTCGACCATAGTGACTGGATATG
TTGTGTTTTACAGTATTATGTAGTCTGTTTTTTATGCAAAATCTAATTTAATATATTGATATTTATATCA
TTTTACGTTTCTCGTTCAACTTTTCTATACAAAGTTGATAGCTTGGCGTAATCATGGTCATAGCTGTTTC
CTGACTAGAGTCGAGGGCTGCAGGAATTCGATATCAAGCTCTAGCCAACAAGCTCGTCATCGCTTTGCAG
AAGAGCAGAGAGGATATGCTCATCGTCTAAAGAACTACCCATTTTATTATATATTAGTCACGATATCTAT
AACAAGAAAATATATATATAATAAGTTATCACGTAAGTAGAACATGAAATAACAATATAATTATCGTATG
AGTTAAATCTTAAAAGTCACGTAAAAGATAATCATGCGTCATTTTGACTCACGCGGTCGTTATAGTTCAA
AATCAGTGACACTTACCGCATTGACAAGCACGCCTCACGGGAGCTCCAAGCGGCGACTGAGATGTCCTAA
ATGCACAGCGACGGATTCGCGCTATTTAGAAAGAGAGAGCAATATTTCAAGAATGCATGCGTCAATTTTA
CGCAGACTATCTTTCTAGGGTTAAAAAAGATTTGCGCTTTACTCGACCTAAACTTTAAACACGTCATAGA
ATCTTCGTTTGACAAAAACCACATTGTGGCCAAGCTGTGTGACGCGACGCGCGCTAAAGAATGGCAAACC
AAGTCGCGCGAGGTACCAGCTTTTGTTCCCTTTAGTGAGGGTTAATTTCGAGCTTGGCGTAATCATGGTC
ATAGCTGTTTCCTGTGTGAAATTGTTATCCGCTCACAATTCCACACAACATACGAGCCGGAAGCATAAAG
TGTAAAGCCTGGGGTGCCTAATGAGTGAGCTAACTCACATTAATTGCGTTGCGCTCACTGCCCGCTTTCC
AGTCGGGAAACCTGTCGTGCCAGCTGCATTAATGAATCGGCCAACGCGCGGGGAGAGGCGGTTTGCGTAT
TGGGCGCTCTTCCGCTTCCTCGCTCACTGACTCGCTGCGCTCGGTCGTTCGGCTGCGGCGAGCGGTATCA
GCTCACTCAAAGGCGGTAATACGGTTATCCACAGAATCAGGGGATAACGCAGGAAAGAACATGTGAGCAA
AAGGCCAGCAAAAGGCCAGGAACCGTAAAAAGGCCGCGTTGCTGGCGTTTTTCCATAGGCTCCGCCCCCC
TGACGAGCATCACAAAAATCGACGCTCAAGTCAGAGGTGGCGAAACCCGACAGGACTATAAAGATACCAG
GCGTTTCCCCCTGGAAGCTCCCTCGTGCGCTCTCCTGTTCCGACCCTGCCGCTTACCGGATACCTGTCCG
CCTTTCTCCCTTCGGGAAGCGTGGCGCTTTCTCATAGCTCACGCTGTAGGTATCTCAGTTCGGTGTAGGT
CGTTCGCTCCAAGCTGGGCTGTGTGCACGAACCCCCCGTTCAGCCCGACCGCTGCGCCTTATCCGGTAAC
TATCGTCTTGAGTCCAACCCGGTAAGACACGACTTATCGCCACTGGCAGCAGCCACTGGTAACAGGATTA
GCAGAGCGAGGTATGTAGGCGGTGCTACAGAGTTCTTGAAGTGGTGGCCTAACTACGGCTACACTAGAAG
AACAGTATTTGGTATCTGCGCTCTGCTGAAGCCAGTTACCTTCGGAAAAAGAGTTGGTAGCTCTTGATCC
GGCAAACAAACCACCGCTGGTAGCGGTGGTTTTTTTGTTTGCAAGCAGCAGATTACGCGCAGAAAAAAAG
GATCTCAAGAAGATCCTTTGATCTTTTCTACGGGGTCTGACGCTCAGTGGAACGAAAACTCACGTTAAGG
GATTTTGGTCATGAGATTATCAAAAAGGATCTTCACCTAGATCCTTTTAAATTAAAAATGAAGTTTTAAA
TCAATCTAAAGTATATATGAGTAAACTTGGTCTGACAGTTACCAATGCTTAATCAGTGAGGCACCTATCT
CAGCGATCTGTCTATTTCGTTCATCCATAGTTGCCTGACTCCCCGTCGTGTAGATAACTACGATACGGGA
GGGCTTACCATCTGGCCCCAGTGCTGCAATGATACCGCGAGACCCACGCTCACCGGCTCCAGATTTATCA
GCAATAAACCAGCCAGCCGGAAGGGCCGAGCGCAGAAGTGGTCCTGCAACTTTATCCGCCTCCATCCAGT
CTATTAATTGTTGCCGGGAAGCTAGAGTAAGTAGTTCGCCAGTTAATAGTTTGCGCAACGTTGTTGCCAT
TGCTACAGGCATCGTGGTGTCACGCTCGTCGTTTGGTATGGCTTCATTCAGCTCCGGTTCCCAACGATCA
AGGCGAGTTACATGATCCCCCATGTTGTGCAAAAAAGCGGTTAGCTCCTTCGGTCCTCCGATCGTTGTCA
GAAGTAAGTTGGCCGCAGTGTTATCACTCATGGTTATGGCAGCACTGCATAATTCTCTTACTGTCATGCC
ATCCGTAAGATGCTTTTCTGTGACTGGTGAGTACTCAACCAAGTCATTCTGAGAATAGTGTATGCGGCGA
CCGAGTTGCTCTTGCCCGGCGTCAATACGGGATAATACCGCGCCACATAGCAGAACTTTAAAAGTGCTCA
TCATTGGAAAACGTTCTTCGGGGCGAAAACTCTCAAGGATCTTACCGCTGTTGAGATCCAGTTCGATGTA
ACCCACTCGTGCACCCAACTGATCTTCAGCATCTTTTACTTTCACCAGCGTTTCTGGGTGAGCAAAAACA
GGAAGGCAAAATGCCGCAAAAAAGGGAATAAGGGCGACACGGAAATGTTGAATACTCATACTCTTCCTTT
TTCAATATTATTGAAGCATTTATCAGGGTTATTGTCTCATGAGCGGATACATATTTGAATGTATTTAGAA
AAATAAACAAATAGGGGTTCCGCGCACATTTCCCCGAAAAGTGCCACCT
Features (pLannotate 1.2.2; 22 found; start..end, strand, type, name):
     28..456     -  rep_origin     f1 ori (sequence partly withheld): f1 bacteriophage origin of replication; arrow indicates direction of (+) strand synthesis
    461..618     -  CDS            lacZα (fragment): LacZα fragment of β-galactosidase; lacZ fragment
    621..639     +  promoter       T7 promoter: promoter for bacteriophage T7 RNA polymerase
   1118..1138    -  CDS            lacZα (fragment): LacZα fragment of β-galactosidase; lacZ fragment
   1142..1265    +  protein_bind   attR3: mutant version of attR; recombination site for the Gateway® LR reaction LR Clonase™
   1411..1513    +  promoter       cat promoter: promoter of the E. coli cat gene encoding chloramphenicol acetyltransferase
   1514..2172    +  CDS            CmR: chloramphenicol acetyltransferase; cat; confers resistance to chloramphenicol
   2354..2512    +  CDS            ccdA (fragment): CCDA_ECO57 - Also known as H, letA. Experimental evidence at protein level: Swiss-Prot protein existence level 1. Antitoxin component of a type II toxin-antitoxin (TA) system which inhibits the post-segregational killing (PSK) of plasmid-free cells, also referred to as a plasmid addiction system. Binds to and blocks the activity of CcdB; will also remove bound CcdB protein from the CcdB-GyrA complex by forming a CcdA-CcdB complex, a process termed rejuvenation. Functions as a transcriptional corepressor for the ccdAB operon, repression also requires CcdB (By similarity). From Escherichia coli
   2517..2819    +  CDS            ccdB: CCDB_ECOLI - Also known as G, letB, letD. Experimental evidence at protein level: Swiss-Prot protein existence level 1. Toxic component of a type II toxin-antitoxin (TA) system, functioning in plasmid maintainence. Responsible for the post- segregational killing (PSK) of plasmid-free cells, also referred to as a plasmid addiction system. Half-life of over 2 hours. Cell killing by CcdB is accompanied by filamentation, defects in chromosome and plasmid segregation, defects in cell division, formation of anucleate cells, decreased DNA synthesis and plasmid loss. Interferes with the activity of DN
   2863..3015    +  CDS            dpnD (fragment): DPND_STRPN - Protein predicted: Swiss-Prot protein existence level 4. From Streptococcus pneumoniae serotype 4 (strain ATCC BAA-334 / TIGR4).
   3170..3289    -  protein_bind   attR1: mutant version of attR; recombination site for the Gateway® LR reaction LR Clonase™
   3273..3293    -  protein_bind   attB4: mutant version of attB; core recombination site for the Gateway® BP reaction BP Clonase™
   3341..3366    +  misc_feature   MCS (fragment): pBluescript multiple cloning site
   3767..3898    +  CDS            FP (fragment): FP25_NPVAC - Experimental evidence at protein level: Swiss-Prot protein existence level 1. From Autographa californica nuclear polyhedrosis virus (AcMNPV).
   3915..3933    -  promoter       T3 promoter: promoter for bacteriophage T3 RNA polymerase
   3978..3994    -  protein_bind   lac operator: The lac repressor binds to the lac operator to inhibit transcription in E. coli. This inhibition can be relieved by adding lactose or isopropyl-β-D-thiogalactopyranoside (IPTG). lac repressor encoded by lacI
   4002..4032    -  promoter       lac promoter: promoter for the E. coli lac operon
   4047..4068    -  protein_bind   CAP binding site: CAP binding activates transcription in the presence of cAMP. E. coli catabolite activator protein
   4081..4173    -  CDS            lacI (fragment): lac repressor; lacI; The lac repressor binds to the lac operator to inhibit transcription in E. coli. This inhibition can be relieved by adding lactose or isopropyl-β-D-thiogalactopyranoside (IPTG).
   4356..4944    -  rep_origin     ori: high-copy-number ColE1/pMB1/pBR322/pUC origin of replication
   5115..5975    -  CDS            AmpR: β-lactamase; bla; confers resistance to ampicillin, carbenicillin, and related antibiotics
   5976..6080    -  promoter       AmpR promoter: bla
