[The description below was written by a language model from this plasmid's Addgene catalogue record and pLannotate feature annotations shown in this document.]
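Description:
pDEST-PB-R4R3 is an empty Gateway destination vector derived from the PB-TET piggyBac backbone and classed as a mammalian expression/piggyBac vector. It carries no insert. According to the record, a ccdB–chloramphenicol resistance cassette was placed between the two piggyBac transposon sequences, so that gene cassettes recombined into the vector end up flanked by the transposon ends. The plasmid framework looks pBluescript-like, with a high-copy ColE1/pUC origin, an f1 origin, AmpR under its own promoter, lacZα and MCS remnants, lac promoter/operator elements, and flanking T7 and T3 promoters.

The Gateway cassette is bounded by an attR3 site on one side. On the other side is a site that the automated annotation labels attR1 with an overlapping attB4 core; given the plasmid name, this is most plausibly attR4. Between these sites lie the cat promoter and CmR gene, a ccdA fragment and the ccdB toxin gene. CcdB poisons DNA gyrase, so it counterselects against unrecombined vector in ordinary E. coli strains. This is why the empty plasmid is maintained in a ccdB-tolerant strain under combined chloramphenicol and ampicillin selection. An LR reaction with compatible entry clones, as in multisite Gateway assembly, would replace the cassette with the desired elements.

The piggyBac terminal repeats are not annotated explicitly. The unannotated stretches flanking the cassette, together with a baculovirus FP25 fragment hit, probably correspond to these transposon arms. No mammalian promoter, polyadenylation signal or mammalian selection marker appears in the feature table, so these would have to come from the entry clones. Once loaded, the vector would typically be co-delivered with a piggyBac transposase source for genomic integration in mammalian cells.
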