Addgene plasmid #139518: pDEST-PB-R4R3
Purpose: (Empty Backbone) Provides two PiggyBac transposon sequences between gene cassettes in the destination vector
Depositing lab: Minoru Ko. Depositing organization: Keio University.
Backbone
  Vector backbone: PB-TET (addgene #20909)
  Backbone manufacturer: Andras Nagy (Addgene plasmid # 20909)
  Backbone size (bp): 6112
  Vector type: Mammalian Expression ; piggyBac
Growth in bacteria
  Bacterial resistance: Chloramphenicol and Ampicillin, 25 & 100 μg/mL
  Growth temperature: 37°C
  Growth strain: ccdB Survival
  Copy number: High Copy
Gene/Insert
  Gene/Insert name: None
Terms and licenses: Academic/Nonprofit Terms; Industry Terms: Not Available to Industry
Depositor comments: ccdB-Cm cassette was inserted between PB sequences
How to cite: pDEST-PB-R4R3 was a gift from Minoru Ko (Addgene plasmid # 139518 ; http://n2t.net/addgene:139518 ; RRID:Addgene_139518)
